Addgene plasmid #125194: TEVSH
Purpose: His-tagged TEV protease with solubility increasing mutations
Depositing lab: Helena Berglund. Depositing organization: Karolinska Institutet. Publication: Improved solubility of TEV protease by directed evolution. van den Berg S, Lofdahl PA, Hard T, Berglund H. J Biotechnol. 2006 Feb 10;121(3):291-8. doi: 10.1016/j.jbiotec.2005.08.006. Epub 2005 Sep 15. PubMed 16150509.
Backbone
  Vector backbone: pTH24 based on pDEST42
  Backbone manufacturer: Invitrogen
  Total vector size (bp): 6536
  Vector type: Bacterial Expression
Growth in bacteria
  Bacterial resistance: Ampicillin, 100 μg/mL
  Growth temperature: 37°C
  Growth strain: DH5alpha
  Copy number: Unknown
Gene/Insert
  Gene/Insert name: TEV_SH
  Species: Tobacco etch virus
  Insert size (bp): 888
  Promoter: T7lac
  Tag / fusion protein: V5 His-tag (C terminal on backbone)
  Cloning method: Ligation Independent Cloning
  Sequencing primers: 5′ T7; 3′ T7term
Terms and licenses: Academic/Nonprofit Terms; Industry Terms: Not Available to Industry
Depositor comments: Please note that this plasmid may run a dimer (>13kb) or multimer.
How to cite: TEVSH was a gift from Helena Berglund (Addgene plasmid # 125194 ; http://n2t.net/addgene:125194 ; RRID:Addgene_125194)
