[The description below was written by a language model from this plasmid's Addgene catalogue record and pLannotate feature annotations shown in this document.]
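Description:
TEVSH is a bacterial expression plasmid of about 6.5 kb for producing a solubility-improved, His-tagged variant of the tobacco etch virus (TEV) protease in E. coli. It is built on pTH24, a derivative of the Gateway destination vector pDEST42. The plasmid replicates from a ColE1/pBR322-type origin accompanied by the bom region and the rop gene, which normally holds copy number down; the record itself lists copy number as unknown. Selection is by ampicillin through the β-lactamase gene. Several tetracycline-resistance fragments and a tet promoter are annotated, but these are partial pBR322 remnants rather than a working marker. The depositor notes that the plasmid can run as a dimer or higher multimer.

The TEV_SH insert, listed as 888 bp and introduced by ligation-independent cloning, sits between attB1 and attB2 sites. It lies downstream of a T7 promoter with an adjacent lac operator (T7lac) and the phage T7 gene 10 ribosome binding site, and a T7 terminator closes the transcription unit. A plasmid-borne lacI gene supplies repressor, so expression stays low until it is induced with IPTG in a host that provides T7 RNA polymerase. The protease is fused at its C terminus to the backbone's V5 epitope and His tag. The feature table annotates the V5 tag but not the His tag, and it also reports a short match to a T7 gene 10B-derived solubility tag fragment just before the terminator, which the catalogue entry does not mention.

According to the record, the coding sequence carries solubility-increasing mutations obtained by directed evolution, although the individual substitutions are not listed. The construct is used to make soluble TEV protease that can be purified through its His tag, an enzyme commonly used to cleave affinity tags from recombinant fusion proteins.
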