Features (pLannotate 1.2.2; 22 found; start..end, strand, type, name):
    100..118     +  promoter       T7 promoter: promoter for bacteriophage T7 RNA polymerase
    119..143     +  protein_bind   lac operator: The lac repressor binds to the lac operator to inhibit transcription in E. coli. This inhibition can be relieved by adding lactose or isopropyl-β-D-thiogalactopyranoside (IPTG). lac repressor encoded by lacI
    158..180     +  RBS            RBS: efficient ribosome binding site from bacteriophage T7 gene 10 (Olins and Rangwala, 1989)
    200..224     +  protein_bind   attB1: mutant version of attB; recombination site for the Gateway® BP reaction BP Clonase™
    227..934     +  CDS            TEV protease: tobacco etch virus protease (Kapust et al., 2001)
    954..978     -  protein_bind   attB2: mutant version of attB; recombination site for the Gateway® BP reaction BP Clonase™
   1004..1045    +  CDS            V5 tag: epitope tag from simian virus 5
   1086..1135    +  CDS            SET1 (fragment): solubility-enhancement tag derived from T7 phage gene 10B
   1143..1190    +  terminator     T7 terminator: transcription terminator for bacteriophage T7 RNA polymerase
   1213..1317    -  CDS            TcR (fragment): tetracycline efflux protein; tet; confers resistance to tetracycline
   1365..1393    -  promoter       tet promoter: E. coli promoter for tetracycline efflux protein gene
   1510..1614    +  promoter       AmpR promoter: bla
   1615..2475    +  CDS            AmpR: β-lactamase; bla; confers resistance to ampicillin, carbenicillin, and related antibiotics
   2646..3234    +  rep_origin     ori: high-copy-number ColE1/pMB1/pBR322/pUC origin of replication
   3420..3559    -  misc_feature   bom: basis of mobility region from pBR322
   3661..3852    -  CDS            rop: Rop protein, which maintains plasmids at low copy number; rop
   3869..4249    +  CDS            YPB1_ECOLX: Protein predicted: Swiss-Prot protein existence level 4. From Escherichia coli.
   4491..5115    -  CDS            TcR (fragment): tetracycline efflux protein; tet; confers resistance to tetracycline
   5130..5151    -  protein_bind   CAP binding site: CAP binding activates transcription in the presence of cAMP. E. coli catabolite activator protein
   5164..6246    -  CDS            lacI: lac repressor; lacI; The lac repressor binds to the lac operator to inhibit transcription in E. coli. This inhibition can be relieved by adding lactose or isopropyl-β-D-thiogalactopyranoside (IPTG).
   6247..6324    -  promoter       lacI promoter: lacI
   6332..78      -  CDS            TcR (fragment) (across the origin): tetracycline efflux protein; tet; confers resistance to tetracycline
>Addgene plasmid #125194 | TEVSH | addgene full sequence | sequence record 243597 | Addgene NGS Result
ATGTCGGCGATATAGGCGCCAGCAACCGCACCTGTGGCGCCGGTGATGCCGGCCACGATGCGTCCGGCGT
AGAGGATCGAGATCTCGATCCCGCGAAATTAATACGACTCACTATAGGGGAATTGTGAGCGGATAACAAT
TCCCCTCTAGAAATAATTTTGTTTAACTTTAAGAAGGAGATATACATATGCGTTCATCAACAAGTTTGTA
CAAAAAAGCAGGCTCGGGAGAAAGCTTGTTTAAGGGACCACGTGATTATAACCCGATATCGAGCTCCATT
TGTCATTTGACGAATGAATCTGATGGGCACACAACATCGTTGTATGGTATTGGATTTGGTCCCTTCATCA
TTACAAACAAGCACTTGTTTAGAAGAAATAATGGAACACTGTTGGTCCAATCACTACATGGTGTATTCAA
GGTCAAGGACACCACGACTTTGCAACAACACCTCGTTGATGGGAGGGACATGATAATTATTCGCATGCCT
AAGGATTTCCCACCATTTCCTCAAAAGCTGAAATTTAGAGAGCCACAAAGGGAAGAGCGCATATGTCTTG
TGACAACCAACTTCCAAACTAAGAGTATGTCTAGCATGGTGTCAGACACTAGTTGCACATTCCCTTCATC
TGATGGCATATTCTGGAAGCATTGGATTCAAACCAAGGATGGGCAGTGTGGCAGTCCATTAGTATCAACT
AGAGATGGGTTCATTGTTGGTATACACTCAGCATCGAATTTCACCAACACAAACAATTATTTCACAAGCG
TGCCGAAAAACTTCATGGAATTGTTGACAAATCAGGAGGCGCAGCAGTGGGTTAGTGGTTGGCGATTAAA
TGCTGACTCAGTATTGTGGGGGGGCCATAAAGTTTTCATGAACAAACCTGAAGAGCCTTTTCAGCCAGTT
AAGGAAGCGACTCAACTCATGAATGAATTGGTGTACTCGCAAGACCCAGCTTTCTTGTACAAAGTGGTTG
ATCTGGAGGGCCCGCGGTTCGAAGGTAAGCCTATCCCTAACCCTCTCCTCGGTCTCGATTCTACGCGTAC
CGGTCATCATCACCATCACCATTGAGTTTGATCCGGCTGCTAACAAAGCCCGAAAGGAAGCTGAGTTGGC
TGCTGCCACCGCTGAGCAATAACTAGCATAACCCCTTGGGGCCTCTAAACGGGTCTTGAGGGGTTTTTTG
CTGAAAGGAGGAACTATATCCGGATATCCCGCAAGAGGCCCGGCAGTACCGGCATAACCAAGCCTATGCC
TACAGCATCCAGGGTGACGGTGCCGAGGATGACGATGAGCGCATTGTTAGATTTCATACACGGTGCCTGA
CTGCGTTAGCAATTTAACTGTGATAAACTACCGCATTAAAGCTTATCGATGATAAGCTGTCAAACATGAG
AATTAATTCTTGAAGACGAAAGGGCCTCGTGATACGCCTATTTTTATAGGTTAATGTCATGATAATAATG
GTTTCTTAGACGTCAGGTGGCACTTTTCGGGGAAATGTGCGCGGAACCCCTATTTGTTTATTTTTCTAAA
TACATTCAAATATGTATCCGCTCATGAGACAATAACCCTGATAAATGCTTCAATAATATTGAAAAAGGAA
GAGTATGAGTATTCAACATTTCCGTGTCGCCCTTATTCCCTTTTTTGCGGCATTTTGCCTTCCTGTTTTT
GCTCACCCAGAAACGCTGGTGAAAGTAAAAGATGCTGAAGATCAGTTGGGTGCACGAGTGGGTTACATCG
AACTGGATCTCAACAGCGGTAAGATCCTTGAGAGTTTTCGCCCCGAAGAACGTTTTCCAATGATGAGCAC
TTTTAAAGTTCTGCTATGTGGCGCGGTATTATCCCGTGTTGACGCCGGGCAAGAGCAACTCGGTCGCCGC
ATACACTATTCTCAGAATGACTTGGTTGAGTACTCACCAGTCACAGAAAAGCATCTTACGGATGGCATGA
CAGTAAGAGAATTATGCAGTGCTGCCATAACCATGAGTGATAACACTGCGGCCAACTTACTTCTGACAAC
GATCGGAGGACCGAAGGAGCTAACCGCTTTTTTGCACAACATGGGGGATCATGTAACTCGCCTTGATCGT
TGGGAACCGGAGCTGAATGAAGCCATACCAAACGACGAGCGTGACACCACGATGCCTGCAGCAATGGCAA
CAACGTTGCGCAAACTATTAACTGGCGAACTACTTACTCTAGCTTCCCGGCAACAATTAATAGACTGGAT
GGAGGCGGATAAAGTTGCAGGACCACTTCTGCGCTCGGCCCTTCCGGCTGGCTGGTTTATTGCTGATAAA
TCTGGAGCCGGTGAGCGTGGGTCTCGCGGTATCATTGCAGCACTGGGGCCAGATGGTAAGCCCTCCCGTA
TCGTAGTTATCTACACGACGGGGAGTCAGGCAACTATGGATGAACGAAATAGACAGATCGCTGAGATAGG
TGCCTCACTGATTAAGCATTGGTAACTGTCAGACCAAGTTTACTCATATATACTTTAGATTGATTTAAAA
CTTCATTTTTAATTTAAAAGGATCTAGGTGAAGATCCTTTTTGATAATCTCATGACCAAAATCCCTTAAC
GTGAGTTTTCGTTCCACTGAGCGTCAGACCCCGTAGAAAAGATCAAAGGATCTTCTTGAGATCCTTTTTT
TCTGCGCGTAATCTGCTGCTTGCAAACAAAAAAACCACCGCTACCAGCGGTGGTTTGTTTGCCGGATCAA
GAGCTACCAACTCTTTTTCCGAAGGTAACTGGCTTCAGCAGAGCGCAGATACCAAATACTGTCCTTCTAG
TGTAGCCGTAGTTAGGCCACCACTTCAAGAACTCTGTAGCACCGCCTACATACCTCGCTCTGCTAATCCT
GTTACCAGTGGCTGCTGCCAGTGGCGATAAGTCGTGTCTTACCGGGTTGGACTCAAGACGATAGTTACCG
GATAAGGCGCAGCGGTCGGGCTGAACGGGGGGTTCGTGCACACAGCCCAGCTTGGAGCGAACGACCTACA
CCGAACTGAGATACCTACAGCGTGAGCTATGAGAAAGCGCCACGCTTCCCGAAGGGAGAAAGGCGGACAG
GTATCCGGTAAGCGGCAGGGTCGGAACAGGAGAGCGCACGAGGGAGCTTCCAGGGGGAAACGCCTGGTAT
CTTTATAGTCCTGTCGGGTTTCGCCACCTCTGACTTGAGCGTCGATTTTTGTGATGCTCGTCAGGGGGGC
GGAGCCTATGGAAAAACGCCAGCAACGCGGCCTTTTTACGGTTCCTGGCCTTTTGCTGGCCTTTTGCTCA
CATGTTCTTTCCTGCGTTATCCCCTGATTCTGTGGATAACCGTATTACCGCCTTTGAGTGAGCTGATACC
GCTCGCCGCAGCCGAACGACCGAGCGCAGCGAGTCAGTGAGCGAGGAAGCGGAAGAGCGCCTGATGCGGT
ATTTTCTCCTTACGCATCTGTGCGGTATTTCACACCGCAATGGTGCACTCTCAGTACAATCTGCTCTGAT
GCCGCATAGTTAAGCCAGTATACACTCCGCTATCGCTACGTGACTGGGTCATGGCTGCGCCCCGACACCC
GCCAACACCCGCTGACGCGCCCTGACGGGCTTGTCTGCTCCCGGCATCCGCTTACAGACAAGCTGTGACC
GTCTCCGGGAGCTGCATGTGTCAGAGGTTTTCACCGTCATCACCGAAACGCGCGAGGCAGCTGCGGTAAA
GCTCATCAGCGTGGTCGTGAAGCGATTCACAGATGTCTGCCTGTTCATCCGCGTCCAGCTCGTTGAGTTT
CTCCAGAAGCGTTAATGTCTGGCTTCTGATAAAGCGGGCCATGTTAAGGGCGGTTTTTTCCTGTTTGGTC
ACTGATGCCTCCGTGTAAGGGGGATTTCTGTTCATGGGGGTAATGATACCGATGAAACGAGAGAGGATGC
TCACGATACGGGTTACTGATGATGAACATGCCCGGTTACTGGAACGTTGTGAGGGTAAACAACTGGCGGT
ATGGATGCGGCGGGACCAGAGAAAAATCACTCAGGGTCAATGCCAGCGCTTCGTTAATACAGATGTAGGT
GTTCCACAGGGTAGCCAGCAGCATCCTGCGATGCAGATCCGGAACATAATGGTGCAGGGCGCTGACTTCC
GCGTTTCCAGACTTTACGAAACACGGAAACCGAAGACCATTCATGTTGTTGCTCAGGTCGCAGACGTTTT
GCAGCAGCAGTCGCTTCACGTTCGCTCGCGTATCGGTGATTCATTCTGCTAACCAGTAAGGCAACCCCGC
CAGCCTAGCCGGGTCCTCAACGACAGGAGCACGATCATGCGCACCCGTGGCCAGGACCCAACGCTGCCCG
AGATGCGCCGCGTGCGGCTGCTGGAGATGGCGGACGCGATGGATATGTTCTGCCAAGGGTTGGTTTGCGC
ATTCACAGTTCTCCGCAAGAATTGATTGGCTCCAATTCTTGGAGTGGTGAATCCGTTAGCGAGGTGCCGC
CGGCTTCCATTCAGGTCGAGGTGGCCCGGCTCCATGCACCGCGACGCAACGCGGGGAGGCAGACAAGGTA
TAGGGCGGCGCCTACAATCCATGCCAACCCGTTCCATGTGCTCGCCGAGGCGGCATAAATCGCCGTGACG
ATCAGCGGTCCAATGATCGAAGTTAGGCTGGTAAGAGCCGCGAGCGATCCTTGAAGCTGTCCCTGATGGT
CGTCATCTACCTGCCTGGACAGCATGGCCTGCAACGCGGGCATCCCGATGCCGCCGGAAGCGAGAAGAAT
CATAATGGGGAAGGCCATCCAGCCTCGCGTCGCGAACGCCAGCAAGACGTAGCCCAGCGCGTCGGCCGCC
ATGCCGGCGATAATGGCCTGCTTCTCGCCGAAACGTTTGGTGGCGGGACCAGTGACGAAGGCTTGAGCGA
GGGCGTGCAAGATTCCGAATACCGCAAGCGACAGGCCGATCATCGTCGCGCTCCAGCGAAAGCGGTCCTC
GCCGAAAATGACCCAGAGCGCTGCCGGCACCTGTCCTACGAGTTGCATGATAAAGAAGACAGTCATAAGT
GCGGCGACGATAGTCATGCCCCGCGCCCACCGGAAGGAGCTGACTGGGTTGAAGGCTCTCAAGGGCATCG
GTCGAGATCCCGGTGCCTAATGAGTGAGCTAACTTACATTAATTGCGTTGCGCTCACTGCCCGCTTTCCA
GTCGGGAAACCTGTCGTGCCAGCTGCATTAATGAATCGGCCAACGCGCGGGGAGAGGCGGTTTGCGTATT
GGGCGCCAGGGTGGTTTTTCTTTTCACCAGTGAGACGGGCAACAGCTGATTGCCCTTCACCGCCTGGCCC
TGAGAGAGTTGCAGCAAGCGGTCCACGCTGGTTTGCCCCAGCAGGCGAAAATCCTGTTTGATGGTGGTTA
ACGGCGGGATATAACATGAGCTGTCTTCGGTATCGTCGTATCCCACTACCGAGATATCCGCACCAACGCG
CAGCCCGGACTCGGTAATGGCGCGCATTGCGCCCAGCGCCATCTGATCGTTGGCAACCAGCATCGCAGTG
GGAACGATGCCCTCATTCAGCATTTGCATGGTTTGTTGAAAACCGGACATGGCACTCCAGTCGCCTTCCC
GTTCCGCTATCGGCTGAATTTGATTGCGAGTGAGATATTTATGCCAGCCAGCCAGACGCAGACGCGCCGA
GACAGAACTTAATGGGCCCGCTAACAGCGCGATTTGCTGGTGACCCAATGCGACCAGATGCTCCACGCCC
AGTCGCGTACCGTCTTCATGGGAGAAAATAATACTGTTGATGGGTGTCTGGTCAGAGACATCAAGAAATA
ACGCCGGAACATTAGTGCAGGCAGCTTCCACAGCAATGGCATCCTGGTCATCCAGCGGATAGTTAATGAT
CAGCCCACTGACGCGTTGCGCGAGAAGATTGTGCACCGCCGCTTTACAGGCTTCGACGCCGCTTCGTTCT
ACCATCGACACCACCACGCTGGCACCCAGTTGATCGGCGCGAGATTTAATCGCCGCGACAATTTGCGACG
GCGCGTGCAGGGCCAGACTGGAGGTGGCAACGCCAATCAGCAACGACTGTTTGCCCGCCAGTTGTTGTGC
CACGCGGTTGGGAATGTAATTCAGCTCCGCCATCGCCGCTTCCACTTTTTCCCGCGTTTTCGCAGAAACG
TGGCTGGCCTGGTTCACCACGCGGGAAACGGTCTGATAAGAGACACCGGCATACTCTGCGACATCGTATA
ACGTTACTGGTTTCACATTCACCACCCTGAATTGACTCTCTTCCGGGCGCTATCATGCCATACCGCGAAA
GGTTTTGCGCCATTCGATGGTGTCCGGGATCTCGACGCTCTCCCTTATGCGACTCCTGCATTAGGAAGCA
GCCCAGTAGTAGGTTGAGGCCGTTGAGCACCGCCGCCGCAAGGAATGGTGCATGCAAGGAGATGGCGCCC
AACAGTCCCCCGGCCACGGGGCCTGCCACCATACCCACGCCGAAACAAGCGCTCATGAGCCCGAAGTGGC
GAGCCCGATCTTCCCCATCGGTG
