>Addgene plasmid #125194 | TEVSH | depositor partial sequence | sequence record 239429 | TEVsh coding sequence
ATGCGTTCATCAACAAGTTTGTACAAAAAAGCAGGCTCGGGAGAAAGCTTGTTTAAGGGACCACGTGATT
ATAACCCGATATCGAGCTCCATTTGTCATTTGACGAATGAATCTGATGGGCACACAACATCGTTGTATGG
TATTGGATTTGGTCCCTTCATCATTACAAACAAGCACTTGTTTAGAAGAAATAATGGAACACTGTTGGTC
CAATCACTACATGGTGTATTCAAGGTCAAGGACACCACGACTTTGCAACAACACCTCGTTGATGGGAGGG
ACATGATAATTATTCGCATGCCTAAGGATTTCCCACCATTTCCTCAAAAGCTGAAATTTAGAGAGCCACA
AAGGGAAGAGCGCATATGTCTTGTGACAACCAACTTCCAAACTAAGAGTATGTCTAGCATGGTGTCAGAC
ACTAGTTGCACATTCCCTTCATCTGATGGCATATTCTGGAAGCATTGGATTCAAACCAAGGATGGGCAGT
GTGGCAGTCCATTAGTATCAACTAGAGATGGGTTCATTGTTGGTATACACTCAGCATCGAATTTCACCAA
CACAAACAATTATTTCACAAGCGTGCCGAAAAACTTCATGGAATTGTTGACAAATCAGGAGGCGCAGCAG
TGGGTTAGTGGTTGGCGATTAAATGCTGACTCAGTATTGTGGGGGGGCCATAAAGTTTTCATGAACAAAC
CTGAAGAGCCTTTTCAGCCAGTTAAGGAAGCGACTCAACTCATGAATGAATTGGTGTACTCGCAAGACCC
AGCTTTCTTGTACAAAGTGGTTGATCTGGAGGGCCCGCGGTTCGAAGGTAAGCCTATCCCTAACCCTCTC
CTCGGTCTCGATTCTACGCGTACCGGTCATCATCACCATCACCATTGA
